Addgene plasmid #19047: p2xFlag CMV2-YAP2-2nd WW mutant
Depositing lab: Marius Sudol. Depositing organization: Geisinger Health Center. Publication: Mst2 and Lats kinases regulate apoptotic function of Yes kinase-associated protein (YAP). Oka T, Mazack V, Sudol M. J Biol Chem. 2008 Oct 10;283(41):27534-27546. doi: 10.1074/jbc.M804380200. Epub 2008 Jul 17. PubMed 18640976.
Backbone
  Vector backbone: p2xFlag CMV2
  Backbone size w/o insert (bp): 4700
  Vector type: Mammalian Expression
Growth in bacteria
  Bacterial resistance: Ampicillin, 100 μg/mL
  Growth temperature: 37°C
  Growth strain: DH5alpha
  Copy number: High Copy
Gene/Insert
  Gene/Insert name: Yes-kinase associated protein (alt names: YAP2, YAP65; YAP2 isoform)
  Species: H. sapiens (human)
  Insert size (bp): 1467
  Mutation: Tryptophan 258 changed to Alanine, and Proline 261 changed to Alanine
  GenBank ID: NM_006106
  Entrez Gene: YAP1 (a.k.a. COB1, YAP, YAP-1, YAP2, YAP65, YKI)
  Tag / fusion protein: 2xFlag (N terminal on backbone)
  Cloning method: Restriction Enzyme; 5′ cloning site KpnI (unknown if destroyed); 3′ cloning site XbaI (unknown if destroyed)
  Sequencing primers: 5′ CMV
Terms and licenses: Academic/Nonprofit Terms; Industry Terms: Not Available to Industry
How to cite: p2xFlag CMV2-YAP2-2nd WW mutant was a gift from Marius Sudol (Addgene plasmid # 19047 ; http://n2t.net/addgene:19047 ; RRID:Addgene_19047)
