[The description below was written by a language model from this plasmid's Addgene catalogue record.]
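Description:
p2xFlag CMV2-YAP2-2nd WW mutant is a mammalian expression plasmid built on the p2xFlag CMV2 backbone (about 4.7 kb without insert). It is maintained in E. coli as a high-copy plasmid under ampicillin selection. The record does not list a mammalian selection marker, the bacterial origin, or a polyadenylation signal, and no feature table is provided. The backbone name and the CMV sequencing primer indicate that expression is driven by the cytomegalovirus immediate-early promoter, which gives strong constitutive transcription in most transfected mammalian cell lines.

The payload is a 1467 bp human YAP1 cDNA encoding the YAP2 isoform of Yes kinase-associated protein, the form that carries two WW domains. It was cloned between KpnI and XbaI sites, in frame with a tandem 2xFlag epitope supplied by the backbone at the N terminus. The tag allows detection and immunoprecipitation with anti-Flag antibodies. The insert carries two substitutions, tryptophan 258 to alanine and proline 261 to alanine. As the construct name indicates, these fall in the second WW domain. They replace conserved residues of the kind WW domains generally need to bind proline-rich (PPxY-type) ligands, so the mutations are expected to inactivate this domain while leaving the first WW domain intact.

The associated publication concerns regulation of YAP's apoptotic function by the Mst2 and Lats kinases. In that context the construct serves as a domain-specific loss-of-function variant, to be compared with wild-type and other WW-mutant YAP2 proteins. Such comparisons can test how far the second WW domain contributes to partner binding, to regulation by these kinases, and to downstream cellular effects in transfected cells.
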