>Addgene plasmid #19047 | p2xFlag CMV2-YAP2-2nd WW mutant | addgene partial sequence | sequence record 24945 | CMV-F 5'-CGCAAATGGGCGGTAGGCGTG-3'
TTAGCAGAGCTCGTTTAGTGAACCGTCAGAATTGATCTACCATGGACTACAAAGACGATGACGATNAGCT
TGCGGCCGCGAATTCAAGCTTAGCCACCATGGACTACAAAGACGATGACGATAAAGCAAGGCTCGAATCG
GTACCTAAGGATCCCGGGCAGCAGCCGCCGCCTCAACCGGCCCCCCAGGGCCAAGGGCAGCCGCCTTCGC
AGCCCCCGCAGGGGCAGGGCCCGCCGTCCGGACCCGGGCAACCGGCACCCGCGGCGACCCAGGCGGCGCC
GCAGGCACCCCCCGCCGGGCATCAGATCGTGCACGTCCGCGGGGACTCGGAGACCGACCTGGAGGCGCTC
TTCAACGCCGTCATGAACCCCAAGACGGCCAACGTGCCCCAGACCGTGCCCATGAGGCTCCGGAAGCTGC
CCGACTCCTTCTTCAAGCCGCCGGAGCCCAAATCCCACTCCCGACAGGCCAGTACTGATGCAGGCACTGC
AGGAGCCCTGACTCCACAGCATGTTCGAGCTCATTCCTCTCCAGCTTCTCTGCAGTTGGGAGCTGTTTCT
CCTGGGACACTGACCCCCACTGGAGTAGTCTCTGGCCCAGCAGCTACACCCACAGCTCAGCATCTTCGAC
AGTCTTCTTTTGAGATACCTGATGATGTACCTCTGCCAGCAGGTTGGGAGATGGCAAAGANTCTTCTGGT
CAGAGATACTTCTTAAATCACATCGATCAGACACAACATGGCANGACCCNGGAAGGCATGCTGTNNTATG
AANTTAAACCCCNCNTCCNCATGCNNAAAANGANAAANATTTTAAATCNTTTCGTNTTTNTNNNGGTGGA
ANGANATNTTTTNNGAANTTA
